Addgene plasmid #211240: pBiT3.1-N_EML1:1-815
Purpose: Mammalian expression of full-length human EML1. N-terminal HiBiT tag.
Depositing lab: Cheryl Arrowsmith. Publication: A Target Class Ligandability Evaluation of WD40 Repeat-Containing Proteins. Ackloo S, Li F, Szewczyk M, Seitova A, Loppnau P, Zeng H, Xu J, Ahmad S, Arnautova YA, Baghaie AJ, Beldar S, Bolotokova A, Centrella PA, Chau I, Clark MA, Cuozzo JW, Dehghani-Tafti S, Disch JS, Dong A, Dumas A, Feng JA, Ghiabi P, Gibson E, Gilmer J, Goldman B, Green SR, Guie MA, Guilinger JP, Harms N, Herasymenko O, Houliston S, Hutchinson A, Kearnes S, Keefe AD, Kimani SW, Kramer T, Kutera M, Kwak HA, Lento C, Li Y, Liu J, Loup J, Machado RAC, Mulhern CJ, Perveen S, Righetto GL, Riley P, Shrestha S, Sigel EA, Silva M, Sintchak MD, Slakman BL, Taylor RD, Thompson J, Torng W, Underkoffler C, von Rechenberg M, Walsh RT, Watson I, Wilson DJ, Wolf E, Yadav M, Yazdi AK, Zhang J, Zhang Y, Santhakumar V, Edwards AM, Barsyte-Lovejoy D, Schapira M, Brown PJ, Halabelian L, Arrowsmith CH. J Med Chem. 2025 Jan 23;68(2):1092-1112. doi: 10.1021/acs.jmedchem.4c02010. Epub 2024 Nov 4. PubMed 39495097.
Backbone
  Vector backbone: pBiT3.1-N
  Backbone manufacturer: Promega
  Vector type: Mammalian Expression
  Selectable markers: Neomycin (select with G418)
Growth in bacteria
  Bacterial resistance: Kanamycin, 50 μg/mL
  Growth temperature: 37°C
  Growth strain: DH5alpha
  Copy number: High Copy
Gene/Insert
  Gene/Insert name: EML1:M1-I815
  Species: H. sapiens (human)
  Insert size (bp): 2445
  Mutation: H552N natural variant (VAR_031721)
  Entrez Gene: EML1 (a.k.a. BH, ELP79, EMAP, EMAP-1, EMAPL)
  Promoter: CMV
  Tag / fusion protein: MVSGWRLFKKISGSSGGSSG (N terminal on insert)
  Cloning method: Ligation Independent Cloning
  Sequencing primers: 5′ T7; 3′ TTGCTCAGCGGTGGCAGCAG
Resource information
  A portion of this plasmid was derived from a plasmid made by: Mammalian Gene Collection (BC033043.1)
Terms and licenses: Academic/Nonprofit Terms; Industry Terms: Not Available to Industry
Depositor comments: 5' Cloning Site: Xho1 (not destroyed), 3' Cloning Site: Xba1 (not destroyed).
How to cite: pBiT3.1-N_EML1:1-815 was a gift from Cheryl Arrowsmith (Addgene plasmid # 211240 ; http://n2t.net/addgene:211240 ; RRID:Addgene_211240)
