[The description below was written by a language model from this plasmid's Addgene catalogue record and pLannotate feature annotations shown in this document.]
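Description:
pBiT3.1-N_EML1:1-815 is a mammalian expression plasmid built on the Promega pBiT3.1-N backbone and encoding full-length human EML1 (residues M1 to I815, a 2,445 bp insert) fused at its N terminus to the HiBiT peptide through a short glycine/serine linker. The coding sequence derives from a Mammalian Gene Collection clone, carries the natural variant H552N, and was inserted by ligation-independent cloning between XhoI and XbaI sites, both of which are retained. Transcription is driven by the CMV immediate-early enhancer and promoter, followed by a chimeric β-globin/immunoglobulin intron that promotes efficient mRNA processing. A T7 promoter lies just upstream of the open reading frame, and an SV40 polyadenylation signal lies downstream.

The plasmid replicates in E. coli at high copy from a ColE1/pUC-type origin and is selected with kanamycin, with an EM7 bacterial promoter driving the neo (nptII) gene. The catalogue lists neomycin/G418 as the mammalian selectable marker. However, the feature table shows only the bacterial EM7 promoter directly upstream of neo, and it also annotates a separate SV40 early promoter–blasticidin S deaminase–synthetic poly(A) cassette that the catalogue does not mention. The marker that actually functions in mammalian cells should therefore be checked against the sequence. A single loxP site is annotated next to the neo cassette, but the record does not state its purpose.

HiBiT is a small peptide that complements the LgBiT fragment to reconstitute NanoLuc luciferase, so tagged EML1 can be quantified by luminescence in cells or lysates. EML1 is a microtubule-associated WD40-repeat protein, and the construct was deposited with a study evaluating the ligandability of WD40 proteins. That context fits cellular assays of protein level or ligand engagement, although the record does not specify the assay.
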