Features (pLannotate 1.2.2; 17 found; start..end, strand, type, name):
     24..105     -  polyA_signal   SV40 poly(A) signal: SV40 polyadenylation signal
    128..211     -  CDS            large T antigen (fragment): large T antigen from SV40 (simian virus 40)
    276..641     +  enhancer       CMV enhancer: human cytomegalovirus immediate early enhancer
    643..842     +  promoter       CMV promoter: human cytomegalovirus (CMV) immediate early promoter
    981..1113    +  intron         chimeric intron: chimera between introns from human β-globin and immunoglobulin heavy chain genes
   1157..1175    +  promoter       T7 promoter: promoter for bacteriophage T7 RNA polymerase
   1250..3694    +  CDS            EML1: EMAL1_HUMAN - Also known as EMAP1, EMAPL, EMAPL1. Experimental evidence at protein level: Swiss-Prot protein existence level 1. Modulates the assembly and organization of the microtubule cytoskeleton, and probably plays a role in regulating the orientation of the mitotic spindle and the orientation of the plane of cell division. Required for normal proliferation of neuronal progenitor cells in the developing brain and for normal brain development. Does not affect neuron migration per se. From Homo sapiens (Human).
   3725..3743    +  misc_feature   MCS (fragment): pUC18/19 multiple cloning site
   3792..3913    -  polyA_signal   SV40 poly(A) signal: SV40 polyadenylation signal
   3936..4004    -  CDS            large T antigen (fragment): large T antigen from SV40 (simian virus 40)
   4028..4061    +  protein_bind   loxP: Cre-mediated recombination occurs in the 8-bp core sequence (GCATACAT). Cre recombinase
   4071..4118    +  promoter       EM7 promoter: synthetic bacterial promoter&nbsp
   4150..4941    +  CDS            neo: KKA2_KLEPN - Also known as kan, nptII. Experimental evidence at protein level: Swiss-Prot protein existence level 1. Resistance to kanamycin, neomycin, paromomycin, ribostamycin, butirosin and gentamicin B. From Klebsiella pneumoniae.
   5102..5690    -  rep_origin     ori: high-copy-number ColE1/pMB1/pBR322/pUC origin of replication
   5816..5864    -  polyA_signal   poly(A) signal: synthetic polyadenylation signal
   5888..6286    -  CDS            BSD: blasticidin S deaminase; Aspergillus terreus BSD; confers resistance to blasticidin
   6317..6674    -  promoter       SV40 promoter: SV40 enhancer and early promoter
>Addgene plasmid #211240 | pBiT3.1-N_EML1:1-815 | addgene full sequence | sequence record 425933 | Addgene NGS Result
AAGACGCGTTAATTAAGACGTCGGCAGTGAAAAAAATGCTTTATTTGTGAAATTTGTGATGCTATTGCTT
TATTTGTAACCATTATAAGCTGCAATAAACAAGTTAACAACAACAATTGCATTCATTTTATGTTTCAGGT
TCAGGGGGAGGTGTGGGAGGTTTTTTAAAGCAAGTAAAACCTCTACAAATGTGGTATGGCTGATTATGAT
CCGCGGCCGCAATACGTCGACGTTATCAGCTGACTTCGTACGAGAGCCTAGGATTATGGCGCGCCACTAG
TTATTAATAGTAATCAATTACGGGGTCATTAGTTCATAGCCCATATATGGAGTTCCGCGTTACATAACTT
ACGGTAAATGGCCCGCCTGGCTGACCGCCCAACGACCCCCGCCCATTGACGTCAATAATGACGTATGTTC
CCATAGTAACGCCAATAGGGACTTTCCATTGACGTCAATGGGTGGAGTATTTACGGTAAACTGCCCACTT
GGCAGTACATCAAGTGTATCATATGCCAAGTCCGCCCCCTATTGACGTCAATGACGGTAAATGGCCCGCC
TGGCATTATGCCCAGTACATGACCTTACGGGACTTTCCTACTTGGCAGTACATCTACGTATTAGTCATCG
CTATTACCATGGTGATGCGGTTTTGGCAGTACACCAATGGGCGTGGATAGCGGTTTGACTCACGGGGATT
TCCAAGTCTCCACCCCATTGACGTCAATGGGAGTTTGTTTTGGCACCAAAATCAACGGGACTTTCCAAAA
TGTCGTAATAACCCCGCCCCGTTGACGCAAATGGGCGGTAGGCGTGTACGGTGGGAGGTCTATATAAGCA
GAGCTGGTTTAGTGAACCGTCAGATCACTAGAATCTTTATTGCGGTAGTTTATCACAGTTAAATTGCTAA
CGCAGTCAGTGCTTCTGACACAACAGTCTCGAACTTAAGCTGCAGAAGTTGGTCGTGAGGCACTGGGCAG
GTAAGTATCAAGGTTACAAGACAGGTTTAAGGAGACCAATAGAAACTGGGCTTGTCGAGACAGAGAAGAC
TCTTGCGTTTCTGATAGGCACCTATTGGTCTTACTGACATCCACTTTGCCTTTCTCTCCACAGGTGTCCA
CTCCCAGTTCAATTACAGCTCTTAAGGCTAGAGTATTAATACGACTCACTATAGGGGTTAGCGATCGCCA
TGGTGAGCGGCTGGCGGCTGTTCAAGAAGATTAGCGGGAGCTCCGGTGGCTCGAGCGGTATGGAGGACGG
CTTCTCCAGCTACAGCAGCCTGTACGACACGTCCTCGCTGCTCCAGTTCTGCAACGATGACAGCGCTTCT
GCTGCAAGTAGCATGGAGGTGACAGACCGCATTGCTTCACTGGAGCAGAGAGTCCAGATGCAAGAAGACG
ACATCCAGCTGCTCAAATCAGCTCTAGCTGATGTGGTTCGGCGGCTGAACATTACTGAGGAACAGCAGGC
CGTGCTTAACAGGAAAGGACCTACCAAAGCAAGACCACTGATGCAGACCCTGCCTTTAAGAACCACGGTC
AACAATGGCACTGTGTTACCAAAGAAACCTACTGGCTCTCTACCATCCCCCTCCGGGGTCAGGAAAGAAA
CTGCTGTGCCAGCAACCAAAAGTAACATCAAGAGGACCAGCTCTTCTGAACGAGTGTCTCCTGGGGGTCG
AAGGGAAAGCAATGGGGATTCCAGAGGAAACCGGAATCGCACAGGCTCCACCAGCAGCTCTTCCAGTGGC
AAAAAGAACAGTGAAAGCAAACCCAAGGAGCCTGTATTCAGTGCAGAAGAAGGCTATGTAAAAATGTTTC
TTCGTGGACGCCCTGTTACCATGTACATGCCCAAAGATCAAGTGGATTCTTACAGCTTGGAAGCAAAAGT
AGAACTTCCAACCAAGAGACTCAAGCTGGAATGGGTCTATGGGTACAGGGGTCGAGACTGCCGTAACAAC
CTGTACTTGCTTCCGACGGGAGAGACCGTCTACTTCATCGCATCCGTGGTGGTGTTATACAACGTGGAGG
AGCAACTGCAGAGGCATTACGCTGGCCACAACGATGACGTGAAGTGCCTAGCAGTTCATCCTGATCGGAT
CACGATAGCAACAGGACAAGTTGCGGGCACATCGAAGGATGGAAAACAATTGCCCCCACATGTGCGCATC
TGGGATTCTGTGACATTGAATACTCTCCACGTCATTGGAATAGGTTTTTTTGACCGAGCAGTCACCTGTA
TTGCATTCTCAAAATCTAATGGAGGAACCAATCTCTGTGCTGTGGATGACTCCAACGACCATGTGCTCTC
TGTATGGGACTGGCAGAAAGAAGAAAAACTAGCAGATGTGAAGTGCTCTAATGAAGCTGTGTTTGCTGCG
GATTTCCACCCCACGGACACCAACATCATAGTTACTTGTGGAAAATCACATCTCTACTTTTGGACACTAG
AAGGAAGCTCCCTTAATAAGAAGCAAGGATTATTCGAGAAACAAGAAAAGCCAAAGTTTGTCCTCTGTGT
GACTTTCTCTGAAAACGGTGACACCATTACTGGAGATTCAAGTGGCAACATCTTAGTATGGGGAAAAGGT
ACAAATCGAATAAGCTATGCAGTTCAGGGGGCCCATGAGGGTGGCATTTTTGCACTTTGTATGTTAAGAG
ATGGCACACTGGTGTCGGGAGGTGGGAAAGACCGAAAGCTCATTTCTTGGAGCGGAAACTATCAAAAACT
TCGTAAAACGGAGATTCCAGAACAGTTTGGTCCAATACGGACAGTGGCCGAGGGGAAAGGCGATGTGATC
TTGATTGGCACAACTCGAAACTTTGTCCTGCAGGGCACTCTGTCAGGGGACTTCACACCCATTACTCAGG
GTCACACTGATGAGCTCTGGGGACTGGCCATCAATGCCTCAAAATCTCAGTTCTTGACCTGTGGGCATGA
CAAGCATGCCACTCTCTGGGACGCTGTGGGTCACCGTCCCGTCTGGGACAAAATAATAGAGGATCCAGCT
CAGTCTTCTGGTTTTCATCCTTCAGGGTCTGTGGTTGCAGTCGGAACACTCACTGGGAGGTGGTTTGTGT
TTGACACAGAAACAAAAGACTTGGTCACCGTTCACACAGATGGAAACGAACAGCTCTCTGTAATGCGATA
CTCACCAGATGGGAATTTCTTAGCCATAGGCTCACATGACAACTGCATCTATATATATGGCGTTAGTGAC
AACGGGAGGAAGTACACGCGAGTGGGCAAGTGCTCGGGTCATTCCAGCTTCATTACTCACCTGGACTGGT
CTGTAAACTCACAGTTCCTCGTGTCAAATTCCGGAGACTACGAAATCCTCTACTGGGTTCCCTCTGCCTG
TAAGCAAGTCGTAAGTGTGGAAACTACAAGAGACATTGAATGGGCTACCTATACCTGCACTTTGGGATTC
CATGTTTTTGGAGTGTGGCCAGAAGGCTCGGACGGAACCGACATCAATGCCGTCTGTCGGGCCCATGAGA
AGAAACTCCTGTCAACAGGCGACGACTTTGGCAAAGTGCACCTCTTCTCATACCCCTGCTCGCAGTTCAG
GGCTCCAAGCCACATCTACGGCGGGCACAGCAGCCATGTCACCAATGTCGATTTCCTCTGTGAAGACAGC
CACCTCATCTCCACGGGCGGGAAAGACACAAGCATCATGCAGTGGCGCGTCATTTAATCTAGAGGTCAAG
CTTCGGGGGTTTAAACCTGCAGGCATGCAAGCTGATTTGGCTGCTGCCACCGCTGAGCAAGGCCGCTTCG
AGCAGACATGATAAGATACATTGATGAGTTTGGACAAACCACAACTAGAATGCAGTGAAAAAAATGCTTT
ATTTGTGAAATTTGTGATGCTATTGCTTTATTTGTAACCATTATAAGCTGCAATAAACAAGTTAACAACA
ACAATTGCATTCATTTTATGTTTCAGGTTCAGGGGGAGATGTGGGAGGTTTTTTTAAGCAAGTAAAACCT
CTACAAATGTGGTAAAATCTTAATTAAGACTTCTAATATAACTTCGTATAGCATACATTATACGAAGTTA
TGGTTCCACTGTTGACAATTAATCATCGGCATAGTATATCGGCATAGTATAATACGACAAGGTGAGGAAC
TAAACCCAGGAGGCAGATCATGATTGAACAAGATGGATTGCACGCAGGTTCTCCGGCCGCTTGGGTGGAG
AGGCTATTCGGCTATGACTGGGCACAACAGACAATCGGCTGCTCTGATGCCGCCGTGTTCCGGCTGTCAG
CGCAGGGGCGCCCGGTTCTTTTTGTCAAGACCGACCTGTCCGGTGCCCTGAATGAACTGCAGGACGAGGC
AGCGCGGCTATCGTGGCTGGCCACGACGGGCGTTCCTTGCGCAGCTGTGCTCGACGTTGTCACTGAAGCG
GGAAGGGACTGGCTGCTATTGGGCGAAGTGCCGGGGCAGGATCTCCTGTCATCTCACCTTGCTCCTGCCG
AGAAAGTATCCATCATGGCTGATGCAATGCGGCGGCTGCATACGCTTGATCCGGCTACCTGCCCATTCGA
CCACCAAGCGAAACATCGCATCGAGCGAGCACGTACTCGGATGGAAGCCGGTCTTGTCGATCAGGATGAT
CTGGACGAAGAGCATCAGGGGCTCGCGCCAGCCGAACTGTTCGCCAGGCTCAAGGCGCGCATGCCCGACG
GCGAGGATCTCGTCGTGACCCATGGCGATGCCTGCTTGCCGAATATCATGGTGGAAAATGGCCGCTTTTC
TGGATTCATCGACTGTGGCCGGCTGGGTGTGGCGGACCGCTATCAGGACATAGCGTTGGCTACCCGTGAT
ATTGCTGAAGAGCTTGGCGGCGAATGGGCTGACCGCTTCCTCGTGCTTTACGGTATCGCCGCTCCCGATT
CGCAGCGCATCGCCTTCTATCGCCTTCTTGACGAGTTCTTCTGATTCGAAATGACCGACCAAGCGACGCC
CAACCGGTATCAGCTCACTCAAAGGCGGTAATACGGTTATCCACAGAATCAGGGGATAACGCAGGAAAGA
ACATGTGAGCAAAAGGCCAGCAAAAGGCCAGGAACCGTAAAAAGGCCGCGTTGCTGGCGTTTTTCCATAG
GCTCCGCCCCCCTGACGAGCATCACAAAAATCGACGCTCAAGTCAGAGGTGGCGAAACCCGACAGGACTA
TAAAGATACCAGGCGTTTCCCCCTGGAAGCTCCCTCGTGCGCTCTCCTGTTCCGACCCTGCCGCTTACCG
GATACCTGTCCGCCTTTCTCCCTTCGGGAAGCGTGGCGCTTTCTCATAGCTCACGCTGTAGGTATCTCAG
TTCGGTGTAGGTCGTTCGCTCCAAGCTGGGCTGTGTGCACGAACCCCCCGTTCAGCCCGACCGCTGCGCC
TTATCCGGTAACTATCGTCTTGAGTCCAACCCGGTAAGACACGACTTATCGCCACTGGCAGCAGCCACTG
GTAACAGGATTAGCAGAGCGAGGTATGTAGGCGGTGCTACAGAGTTCTTGAAGTGGTGGCCTAACTACGG
CTACACTAGAAGGACAGTATTTGGTATCTGCGCTCTGCTGAAGCCAGTTACCTTCGGAAAAAGAGTTGGT
AGCTCTTGATCCGGCAAACAAACCACCGCTGGTAGCGGTGGTTTTTTTGTTTGCAAGCAGCAGATTACGC
GCAGAAAAAAAGGATTTCAAGAAGATCCTTTGATCTTTTCTACGGGGTCTGACGCTCAGTGGAACGAAAA
CTCACGTTAAGGGATTTTGGTCATGAGATTATCAAAAAGGATCTTCACCTAGATCCTTTTATAGTCCGGA
ATCGTCACACAAAAAACCAACACACAGATGTAATGAAAATAAAGATATTTTATTGCGGCCATCGTGATGG
CTAGAGTTTAGCCCTCCCACACATAACCAGAGGGCAGCAATTCACGAATCCCAACTGCCGTCGGCTGTCC
ATCACTGTCCTTCACTATGGCTTTGATCCCAGGATGCAGATCGAGAAGCACCTGTCGGCACCGTCCGCAG
GGGCTCAAGATGCCCCTGTTCTCATTTCCGATCGCGACGATACAAGTCAGGTTGCCAGCTGCCGCAGCAG
CAGCAGTGCCCAGCACCACGAGTTCTGCACAAGGTCCCCCAGTAAAATGATATACATTGACACCAGTGAA
GATGCGGCCGTCGCTAGAGAGAGCTGCGCTGGCGACGCTGTAGTCTTCAGAGATGGGGATGCTGTTGATT
GTAGCCGTTGCTCTTTCAATGAGGGTGGATTCTTCTTGAGACAAAGGCTTGGCCATGGTGGCGCTAGTGT
CAGAAGAATCGAGCTTTTTGCAAAAGCCTAGGCCTCCAAAAAAGCCTCCTCACTACTTCTGGAATAGCTC
AGAGGCCGAGGCGGCCTCGGCCTCTGCATAAATAAAAAAAATTAGTCAGCCATGGGGCGGAGAATGGGCG
GAACTGGGCGGAGTTAGGGGCGGGATGGGCGGAGTTAGGGGCGGGACTATGGTTGCTGACTAATTGAGAT
GCATGCTTTGCATACTTCTGCCTGCTGGGGAGCCTGGGGACTTTCCACACCTGGTTGCTGACTAATTGAG
ATGCATGCTTTGCATACTTCTGCCTGCTGGGGAGCCTGGGGACTTTCCACACCCTAACTGACACACATTC
CACAGCTGGTTCTTTCCGCCTCAGAAGGTACCTAACCAAGTTCCTCTTTCAGAGGTTATTTCAGGCCATG
GTGCTGCGC
