>Addgene plasmid #211240 | pBiT3.1-N_EML1:1-815 | depositor partial sequence | sequence record 411958 | Insert sequence
ATGGAGGACGGCTTCTCCAGCTACAGCAGCCTGTACGACACGTCCTCGCTGCTCCAGTTCTGCAACGATG
ACAGCGCTTCTGCTGCAAGTAGCATGGAGGTGACAGACCGCATTGCTTCACTGGAGCAGAGAGTCCAGAT
GCAAGAAGACGACATCCAGCTGCTCAAATCAGCTCTAGCTGATGTGGTTCGGCGGCTGAACATTACTGAG
GAACAGCAGGCCGTGCTTAACAGGAAAGGACCTACCAAAGCAAGACCACTGATGCAGACCCTGCCTTTAA
GAACCACGGTCAACAATGGCACTGTGTTACCAAAGAAACCTACTGGCTCTCTACCATCCCCCTCCGGGGT
CAGGAAAGAAACTGCTGTGCCAGCAACCAAAAGTAACATCAAGAGGACCAGCTCTTCTGAACGAGTGTCT
CCTGGGGGTCGAAGGGAAAGCAATGGGGATTCCAGAGGAAACCGGAATCGCACAGGCTCCACCAGCAGCT
CTTCCAGTGGCAAAAAGAACAGTGAAAGCAAACCCAAGGAGCCTGTATTCAGTGCAGAAGAAGGCTATGT
AAAAATGTTTCTTCGTGGACGCCCTGTTACCATGTACATGCCCAAAGATCAAGTGGATTCTTACAGCTTG
GAAGCAAAAGTAGAACTTCCAACCAAGAGACTCAAGCTGGAATGGGTCTATGGGTACAGGGGTCGAGACT
GCCGTAACAACCTGTACTTGCTTCCGACGGGAGAGACCGTCTACTTCATCGCATCCGTGGTGGTGTTATA
CAACGTGGAGGAGCAACTGCAGAGGCATTACGCTGGCCACAACGATGACGTGAAGTGCCTAGCAGTTCAT
CCTGATCGGATCACGATAGCAACAGGACAAGTTGCGGGCACATCGAAGGATGGAAAACAATTGCCCCCAC
ATGTGCGCATCTGGGATTCTGTGACATTGAATACTCTCCACGTCATTGGAATAGGTTTTTTTGACCGAGC
AGTCACCTGTATTGCATTCTCAAAATCTAATGGAGGAACCAATCTCTGTGCTGTGGATGACTCCAACGAC
CATGTGCTCTCTGTATGGGACTGGCAGAAAGAAGAAAAACTAGCAGATGTGAAGTGCTCTAATGAAGCTG
TGTTTGCTGCGGATTTCCACCCCACGGACACCAACATCATAGTTACTTGTGGAAAATCACATCTCTACTT
TTGGACACTAGAAGGAAGCTCCCTTAATAAGAAGCAAGGATTATTCGAGAAACAAGAAAAGCCAAAGTTT
GTCCTCTGTGTGACTTTCTCTGAAAACGGTGACACCATTACTGGAGATTCAAGTGGCAACATCTTAGTAT
GGGGAAAAGGTACAAATCGAATAAGCTATGCAGTTCAGGGGGCCCATGAGGGTGGCATTTTTGCACTTTG
TATGTTAAGAGATGGCACACTGGTGTCGGGAGGTGGGAAAGACCGAAAGCTCATTTCTTGGAGCGGAAAC
TATCAAAAACTTCGTAAAACGGAGATTCCAGAACAGTTTGGTCCAATACGGACAGTGGCCGAGGGGAAAG
GCGATGTGATCTTGATTGGCACAACTCGAAACTTTGTCCTGCAGGGCACTCTGTCAGGGGACTTCACACC
CATTACTCAGGGTCACACTGATGAGCTCTGGGGACTGGCCATCAATGCCTCAAAATCTCAGTTCTTGACC
TGTGGGCATGACAAGCATGCCACTCTCTGGGACGCTGTGGGTCACCGTCCCGTCTGGGACAAAATAATAG
AGGATCCAGCTCAGTCTTCTGGTTTTCATCCTTCAGGGTCTGTGGTTGCAGTCGGAACACTCACTGGGAG
GTGGTTTGTGTTTGACACAGAAACAAAAGACTTGGTCACCGTTCACACAGATGGAAACGAACAGCTCTCT
GTAATGCGATACTCACCAGATGGGAATTTCTTAGCCATAGGCTCACATGACAACTGCATCTATATATATG
GCGTTAGTGACAACGGGAGGAAGTACACGCGAGTGGGCAAGTGCTCGGGTCATTCCAGCTTCATTACTCA
CCTGGACTGGTCTGTAAACTCACAGTTCCTCGTGTCAAATTCCGGAGACTACGAAATCCTCTACTGGGTT
CCCTCTGCCTGTAAGCAAGTCGTAAGTGTGGAAACTACAAGAGACATTGAATGGGCTACCTATACCTGCA
CTTTGGGATTCCATGTTTTTGGAGTGTGGCCAGAAGGCTCGGACGGAACCGACATCAATGCCGTCTGTCG
GGCCCATGAGAAGAAACTCCTGTCAACAGGCGACGACTTTGGCAAAGTGCACCTCTTCTCATACCCCTGC
TCGCAGTTCAGGGCTCCAAGCCACATCTACGGCGGGCACAGCAGCCATGTCACCAATGTCGATTTCCTCT
GTGAAGACAGCCACCTCATCTCCACGGGCGGGAAAGACACAAGCATCATGCAGTGGCGCGTCATT
